>Addgene plasmid #147272 | pAc5.1B-lambdaN-HA-DmeIF4Ga-4Ebind-mut-dsRNAres_Q | depositor full sequence | sequence record 289719 | Full Sequence
CTTCAAGGAATTAATTCTATATTCTAAAAACACAAATGATACTTCTAAAAAAAATCATGAATGGCATCAA
CTCTGAATCAAATCTTTGCAGATGCACCTACTTCTCATTTCCACTGTCACATCATTTTTCCAGATCTCGC
TGCCTGTTATGTGGCCCACAAACCAAGACACGTTTTATGGCCATTAAAGCTGGCTGATCGTCGCCAAACA
CCAAATACATATCAATATGTACATTCGAGAAAGAAGCGATCAAAGAAGCGTCTTCGGGCGAGTAGGAGAA
TGCGGAGGAGAAGGAGAACGAGCTGATCTAGTATCTCTCCACAATCCAATGCCAACTGACCAACTGGCCA
TATTCGGAGCAATTTGAAGCCAATTTCCATCGCCTGGCGATCGCTCCATTCTTGGCTATATGTTTTTCAC
CGTTCCCGGGGCCATTTTCAAAGACTCGTCGGTAAGATAAGATTGTGTCACTCGCTGTCTCTCTTCATTT
GTCGAAGAATGCTGAGGAATTTCGCGATGACGTCGGCGAGTATTTTGAAGAATGAGAATAATTTGTATTT
ATACGAAAATCAGTTAGTGGAATTTTCTACAAAAACATGTTATCTATAGATAATTTTGTTGCAAAATATG
TTGACTATGACAAAGATTGTATGTATATACCTTTAATGTATTCTCATTTTCTTATGTATTTATAATGGCA
ATGATGATACTGATGATATTTTAAGATGATGCCAGACCACAGGCTGATTTCTGCGTCTTTTGCCGAACGC
AGTGCATGTGCGGTTGTTGTTTTTTGGAATAGTTTCAATTTTCGGACTGTCCGCTTTGATTTCAGTTTCT
TGGCTTATTCAAAAAGCAAAGTAAAGCCAAAAAAGCGAGATGGCAATACCAAATGCGGCAAAACGGTAGT
GGAAGGAAAGGGGTGCGGGGCAGCGGAAGGAAGGGTGGGGCGGGGCGTGGCGGGGTCTGTGGCTGGGCGC
GACGTCACCGACGTTGGAGCCACTCCTTTGACCATGTGTGCGTGTGTGTATTATTCGTGTCTCGCCACTC
GCCGGTTGTTTTTTTCTTTTTATCTCGCTCTCTCTAGCGCCATCTCGTACGCATGCTCAACGCACCGCAT
GTTGCCGTGTCCTTTATGCGTCATTTTGGCTCGAAATAGGCAATTATTTAAACAAAGATTAGTCAACGAA
AACGCTAAAATAAATAAGTCTACAATATGGTTACTTATTGCCATGTGTGTGCAGCCAACGATAGCAACAA
AAGCAACAACACAGTGGCTTTCCCTCTTTCACTTTTTGTTTGCAAGCGCGTGCGAGCAAGACGGCACGAC
CGGCAAACGCAATTACGCTGACAAAGAGCAGACGAAGTTTTGGCCGAAAAACATCAAGGCGCCTGATACG
AATGCATTTGCAATAACAATTGCGATATTTAATATTGTTTATGAAGCTGTTTGACTTCAAAACACACAAA
AAAAAAAATAAAACAAATTATTTGAAAGAGAATTAGGAATCGGACAGCTTATCGTTACGGGCTAACAGCA
CACCGAGACGAAATAGCTTACCTGACGTCACAGCCTCTGGAAGAACTGCCGCCAAGCAGAGAGAGAGAGA
AAAAGAGGGAGAGCAGCTTAGACCGCATGTGCTTGTGTGTGAGGCGTCTCTCTCTTCGTCTCCTGTTTGC
GCAAACGCATAGACTGCACTGAGAAAATCGATTACCTATTTTTTATGAATGAATATTTGCACTATTACTA
TTCAAAACTATTAAGATAGCAATCACATTCAATAGCCAAATACTATACCACCTGAGCGATGCAACGAAAT
GATCAATTTGAGCAAAAATGCTGCATATTTAGGACGGCATCATTATAGAAATGCTTCTTGCTGTGTACTT
TTCTCTCGTCTGGCAGCTGTTTCGCCGTTATTGTTAAAACCGGCTTAAGTTAGGTGTGTTTTCTACGACT
AGTGATGCCCCTACTAGAAGATGTGTGTTGCACAAATGTCCCTGAATAACCAATTTGAAGTGCAGATAGC
AGTAAACGTAAGCTAATATGAATATTATTTAACTGTAATGTTTTAATATCGCTGGACATTACTAATAAAC
CCACTATAAACACATGTACATATGTATGTTTTGGCATACAATGAGTAGTTGGGGAAAAAATGTGTAAAAG
CACCGTGACCATCACAGCATAAAGATAACCAGCTGAAGTATCGAATATGAGTAACCCCCAAATTGAATCA
CATGCCGCAACTGATAGGACCCATGGAAGTACACTCTTCATGGCGATATACAAGACACACACAAGCACGA
ACACCCAGTTGCGGAGGAAATTCTCCGTAAATGAAAACCCAATCGGCGAACAATTCATACCCATATATGG
TAAAAGTTTTGAACGCGACTTGAGAGCGGAGAGCATTGCGGCTGATAAGGTTTTAGCGCTAAGCGGGCTT
TATAAAACGGGCTGCGGGACCAGTTTTCATATCACTACCGTTTGAGTTCTTGTGCTGTGTGGATACTCCT
CCCGACACAAAGCCGCTCCATCAGCCAGCAGTCGTCTAATCCAGAGACCCCGGATCGGGGTACCAACATG
GACGCACAAACACGACGACGTGAGCGTCGCGCTGAGAAACAAGCTCAATGGAAAGCTGCAAACGGTGGAT
CTCCTCCACATATGGCTTACCCATACGATGTTCCAGATTACGCTCCTCCAAGCTTGAATTCTGCAGATAT
CCAGCACAGTGGCGGCCGCATGCAGCAAGCAATCCCTACACTACCTACTCAGTCGGACATCGACAAGGCT
ATGCAACCACACTCGGCTCAGAACATGTACGTGTCTACAGGTAATAATAACTCAGGTAACACGCGGTCAA
ACCCGCAGAGCGGTGGGATTTTCCGTGGGCCTCCATCTACACCAAACGCTCCAAGGGGAGCAAGCGGAGG
GGCTACGCGACACGTGCACGTTCAGCCAATGTATTCGCAGCCATTGCATCAAAATATGGTTCTCCAGCAG
TATACGCAGTACAATCCTCGACAGCAGACCTTCCCGGCATCACACTTACAGTATGCCCCGGCTCCGATGC
CCTATTATCAATATCAGTACGTGCCCACATTGCAACAGCAACCTCCTCACACACGGAGCGCCGTGACTGT
GAACACTAATGTGAACGTAGGGAATAACCTCCAACCCGTTCAATCAGGCCCAAACGGCCCATTGCCAGTC
CCAGGCGCCAGTTCTTCTCAGATACAGCTTTTGACGAGTACGGTACAACCTGGTGCTAGTACAGTGATGG
GAGTGGGAGGACCAGGCAGCACGATGGGACAGGTAGGAGTCCCCCCCATGGTCGGTGTGGGAGTGATGAC
TACGAGCGTTCAGCCACAGCCGGTACAAGTCCAACCCGCCAGTCGTCGGCGACACCAACACCGCCTTCAA
ATCATAGACCCCACAACTAAAAAAAATATTTTAGACGATTTTGATAAGACAAAATCAAACACAGACAATG
AATTTTCCGATCAGGTAACCTCCACAAACACACCAGCAACTGTCCTTTCAGAAGGTCCAATACGTATTCC
ACAGCAAGAAAGTGTTGGTTTAAATAATTTGACCAGTACATCATCACAAGGATCAGAATCACGGACAAAC
GCGCCTTATATCCCCATTGAAACAACACCAATAAGTCGAACAGATGTTGGGCCGACTCCAATCGTATCCG
CGATGACTGATGCTCCTTCGGTTGAAATATTACCAACGCCCCAAAGAGGGAGAAGCAGAAAAATTCCTAT
AGTGTCTCCTAAAAATGTATCTGAGTCCATAGTTGCTCCTATCACTGATGAAACGGATGATGCAGGGTCA
ACACCGATATCCAGAGCCACTGAAGAATCTATGCCACCTAATCAGACCCATCCAAATTTACTCATATCCG
ATTCATCAAAACATAAGCAAGCAGTATCAAATAGTGAGATTTCAAAAGACGCTCCTACTGGTTTAAAGGA
AATGCATGTTGCTGAGCTGGAGTCCAGTGTAGCCTCCGAAAATCATCCAGCTGGAATACTAGATGTCAAT
GTCAACAAGAGTTCACAATCATTGGATTTTTCTGCAGATCCCGAAATTGATAGTATTGGCGCAATATCAC
CTACGAGTCCAAACGCAGTTTCTCCTATTTTACACGAAGTTTTAGATAATACTGAGTTGTCAAAAAAATT
AGAGAATTCTACGACAGAAAGATTTAAAGATAGCCAAAGCGTAGAGAAGCCAACTCATCAAGAACTAAGT
TTAAGAAATGCCACAGACGAGACTGAAATATCCGCAATGGCATTACAAGATGTGAATAGTTTGGATAATA
ACCAAATTGAAAAAACATACCCTTCAAAGCCGAAACTCAATGTAGATGTTTCAGAAGACATTTCCTCCAG
AGAGTCAGCAATAAAGTCAACTTCTACAAAAAATACAGGAGTAGATGTAGGTCTCCAATCAGATTCTAAG
CCAGAGACTACCCTTAACGATAAACAGGACTCTACTGACCTAAAAGTGAAAGTGTCTGCGAAAATTTCAT
CTATCATAAACTATAATGAGGGTCAATGGTCACCAAACAATCCAAGCGGAAAAAAACAAGCTGACCGAGA
ACAGGCTGCTCAGTTACGCGAGGTTAAGGCCTCACGTATACAACCAGAGGTAAAAAATGTGTCTATTCTT
CCTCAACCAAACTTAATGCCATCATTTATTCGAAATAACAATAATAACAAGCGAGTACAATCGATGGTTG
GTATTATTGGCAATCGTAGCAATGAATCGGCGGGAAATTATATTGGTAAACAGATGTCGATGTCTGGCGT
ACAAAGTGGCGGCGGTAGAAGCAGTATGAAGGGCATGATACACGTAAATTTATCATTAAATCAAGATGTA
AAGTTAAGTGAAAATGAAAATGCATGGCGCCCTCGGGTCTTAAATAAATCTGATGGTGATAGCGACGCGA
AATCTGCACTCGAAAAAGATGAATTGGTACGTCGTGTTCGGGGTATTTTAAATAAGCTTACCCCAGAAAG
GTTTGACACACTTGTTGAGGAGATTATAAAATTGAAAATTGATACACCCGACAAAGTGGACGAAGTAATT
GTGTTGGTATTTGAAAAGGCCATTGATGAGCCAAACTTTTCTGTGTCTTACGCCAGACTATGTCAACGAC
TTGCTGCGGAAGTGAAGGTAATAGACGAGCGCATGGAAAGCGAAACCAAATCTAACTCGGCACACTTTCG
AAATGCATTGTTAGATAAAACTGAACAGGAATTCACCCAAAACGTTTCACAAAGCACCGCAAAGGAAAAA
AAATTACAGCCAATTGTGGATAAAATTAAGAAATGTACTGATGCCAATGAAAAAGCGGAACTTGAGGCAT
TTTTGGAAGAAGAAGAAAGAAAAATAAGAAGACGATCCGGAGGGACAGTACGATTTATTGGCGAACTTTT
TAAGATATCTATGTTGACTGGCAAAATAATATACTCTTGCATCGATACACTTCTTAACCCTCATTCTGAA
GACATGCTTGAGTGTTTGTGCAAGCTGCTTACAACTGTGGGTGCTAAATTTGAAAAGACCCCAGTAAATT
CCAAAGACCCTAGTCGGTGTTATTCGTTGGAAAAATCGATCACCAGGATGCAGGCCATCGCATCGAAAAC
TGACAAAGATGGAGCCAGAGTAAGCTCAAGAGTACGATTTATGCTTCAAGACGTTATCGACTTGCGTAAG
AATAAATGGCAAACTTCGCGGAATGAAGCACCCAAAACTATGGGACAAATTGAAAAAGAGGCAAAGAATG
AGCAGCTTTCTGCACAATATTTTGGTACACTTTCCAGTACTACACCCGGAGGATCGCAGGGCGGCTCTGG
TAAACGAGATGACCGTGGAAACTCTCGATACGGTGAATCTCGTTCAAGTAGCGCGTATGGTGGCAGCCAC
AGTCAACGTGGTGATAATGGCAACCTTCGACACCAGCAGCAGAACAACGTCGGGGGAAACGTCTCTGGAG
GTGCTGGACACTCCAATGGAAACAATGATGAAAATACTTGGCATGTGCAAACCAGCAAAGGTAGCCGCTC
TCTAGCGGTTGACAGCAATAAACTGGAAGGCCTGTCTAAACTTTCTGACCAAAATCTGGAAACAAAGAAG
ATGGGTGGATTAACGCAATTCATTTGGATTAGTAGTGACACGACAAGACTATCGTCGGCGCCGACACCAA
CCCCATCCAATCCTTTCGCTGTGCTCTCATCCCTAATTGATAAAAATAGTAATGAAAGGGATCGCGATCG
CAGTGGACCCAGAAACAAAGGATCATACAACAAAGGTTCTATGGAGCGGGATCGTTATGATAGAGGTATG
CATTCGAGAACTGGATCATCTCAGGGATCACGAGAAAACTCATCCTCCCGCGGTGGTCAGCAGGGTCGAA
CTTTATTGAGTTCATCAGTTCAAAAATCTACTAGTCATTCAAAATACACCCAACAGGCACCACCTACACG
GCATACTGTTAAAGCCCAGTCATCAGTGGGCAGCTCTAACGTTAACACAGGTCCACTCTACCGTGGAAGT
GAGCAGCAAACATCAGCAACCTTCTCGCAGACCACCCGTTCTGTTGCTCCTGTAGCAGTGTTCATCGAAG
CTAGCGAAACAGATTTAAAACTCATCAAATCTGTTGTTTCAGAAATTGTAGACCTATCAGCTGCATCTAA
AGAAGTCACGCCCGGTGCAGTTTCGTGCATAAAACGAGTACCAGAGAAACTACGGTGCAGTTTCATTTAT
TATATTTTAACAGATTATTTGCATTTAGCAAATGTAGGTAAACAGTACAGGCGGTATTTATCTATTGCCG
TCTCCCAACTTATTCAGCAGAATTACATTTCTGCCGATCATTTGAGACTGGCTTACAACGAATTTACCGT
ATATGCAAACGATTTGATTGTTGATATTCCGGAGCTTTGGCTATACATTCTTCAATTTGCCGGGCCACTA
ATTGTAAAGAAAATATTGACTATATCAGATTTGTGGAACAACAATTTAAAAGAAAATAGTCCATCAAACG
TCGCTAAAAAGTTCCTTAAAACATACTTGATATATTGCACACAAGAAGTTGGACCAAATTTTGCTCGGAA
TATGTGGATCAAGTTTAACCTAAAATGGTCAGATTTTATGCCTGAAAGTGAAGTTGCCGACTTTATTAAA
TTTAACAGACTGGAATATGTGGAAAACGAATCAAAGTCGCCAGTGATTGATCATAGAGAGACTCCAGAAA
AGCACGTTAAAAATGTGATAGACCATATTGAGCACTTACTAAAGGAAGGAACAACGGCGGACTGCATTAT
TGATTATAGTAACGGAAATATAATGGTGGTTGATAAGTTGTTTATCAGAGGATTGACGGAAACATTGAGT
AATTTCTCGATTCACTACAAGGACAACAGTTACAAGCTTGAGTCCGAAACCTTTCAAAAGTTTTGCATAC
CGGTTTTGCAGAGATACATTGATTCTAATGAAGACCACCAACTTGAATGTTTATATACTTTGCAGCTTTT
AGTTCATGGATTGGAGCATCCAAGAGGGTTGCTGAGTGAACTAATTGGCGAGCTATATGATGCCTTTGTA
ATACAGAAGGAATCGCTTTGTAAGTGGCGAGATTCAAAGGATCAGTCTGCTGGCAAGGGCGTTGCTGTAA
AAAGTCTTAATCCTTTTTTTAACTCGTTGTTAAACGATGATGCCAACCCTCTAGAGGGCCCGCGGTTCGA
AGGTAAGCCTATCCCTAACCCTCTCCTCGGTCTCGATTCTACGCGTACCGGTCATCATCACCATCACCAT
TGAGTTTAAACCCGCTGATCAGCCTCGACTGTGCCTTCTAAGGCCTGAGCTCGCTGATCAGCCTCGATCG
AGGATCCAGACATGATAAGATACATTGATGAGTTTGGACAAACCACAACTAGAATGCAGTGAAAAAAATG
CTTTATTTGTGAAATTTGTGATGCTATTGCTTTATTTGTAACCATTATAAGCTGCAATAAACAAGTTAAC
AACAACAATTGCATTCATTTTATGTTTCAGGTTCAGGGGGAGGTGTGGGAGGTTTTTTAAAGCAAGTAAA
ACCTCTACAAATGTGGTATGGCTGATTATGATCAGTCGACCGATGCCCTTGAGAGCCTTCAACCCAGTCA
GCTCCTTCCGGTGGGCGCGGGGCATGACTATCGTCGCCGCACTTATGACTGTCTTCTTTATCATGCAACT
CGTAGGACAGGTGCCGGCAGCGCTCTGGGTCATTTTCGGCGAGGACCGCTTTCGCTGGAGCGCGACGATG
ATCGGCCTGTCGCTTGCGGTATTCGGAATCTTGCACGCCCTCGCTCAAGCCTTCGTCACTGGTCCCGCCA
CCAAACGTTTCGGCGAGAAGCAGGCCATTATCGCCGGCATGGCGGCCGACGCGCTGGGCTACGTCTTGCT
GGCGTTCGCGACGCGAGGCTGGATGGCCTTCCCCATTATGATTCTTCTCGCTTCCGGCGGCATCGGGATG
CCCGCGTTGCAGGCCATGCTGTCCAGGCAGGTAGATGACGACCATCAGGGACAGCTTCAAGGATCGCTCG
CGGCTCTTACCAGCCAGCAAAAGGCCAGGAACCGTAAAAAGGCCGCGTTGCTGGCGTTTTTCCATAGGCT
CCGCCCCCCTGACGAGCATCACAAAAATCGACGCTCAAGTCAGAGGTGGCGAAACCCGACAGGACTATAA
AGATACCAGGCGTTTCCCCCTGGAAGCTCCCTCGTGCGCTCTCCTGTTCCGACCCTGCCGCTTACCGGAT
ACCTGTCCGCCTTTCTCCCTTCGGGAAGCGTGGCGCTTTCTCAATGCTCACGCTGTAGGTATCTCAGTTC
GGTGTAGGTCGTTCGCTCCAAGCTGGGCTGTGTGCACGAACCCCCCGTTCAGCCCGACCGCTGCGCCTTA
TCCGGTAACTATCGTCTTGAGTCCAACCCGGTAAGACACGACTTATCGCCACTGGCAGCAGCCACTGGTA
ACAGGATTAGCAGAGCGAGGTATGTAGGCGGTGCTACAGAGTTCTTGAAGTGGTGGCCTAACTACGGCTA
CACTAGAAGGACAGTATTTGGTATCTGCGCTCTGCTGAAGCCAGTTACCTTCGGAAAAAGAGTTGGTAGC
TCTTGATCCGGCAAACAAACCACCGCTGGTAGCGGTGGTTTTTTTGTTTGCAAGCAGCAGATTACGCGCA
GAAAAAAAGGATCTCAAGAAGATCCTTTGATCTTTTCTACGGGGTCTGACGCTCAGTGGAACGAAAACTC
ACGTTAAGGGATTTTGGTCATGAGATTATCAAAAAGGATCTTCACCTAGATCCTTTTAAATTAAAAATGA
AGTTTTAAATCAATCTAAAGTATATATGAGTAAACTTGGTCTGACAGTTACCAATGCTTAATCAGTGAGG
CACCTATCTCAGCGATCTGTCTATTTCGTTCATCCATAGTTGCCTGACTCCCCGTCGTGTAGATAACTAC
GATACGGGAGGGCTTACCATCTGGCCCCAGTGCTGCAATGATACCGCGAGACCCACGCTCACCGGCTCCA
GATTTATCAGCAATAAACCAGCCAGCCGGAAGGGCCGAGCGCAGAAGTGGTCCTGCAACTTTATCCGCCT
CCATCCAGTCTATTAATTGTTGCCGGGAAGCTAGAGTAAGTAGTTCGCCAGTTAATAGTTTGCGCAACGT
TGTTGCCATTGCTGCAGGCATCGTGGTGTCACGCTCGTCGTTTGGTATGGCTTCATTCAGCTCCGGTTCC
CAACGATCAAGGCGAGTTACATGATCCCCCATGTTGTGCAAAAAAGCGGTTAGCTCCTTCGGTCCTCCGA
TCGTTGTCAGAAGTAAGTTGGCCGCAGTGTTATCACTCATGGTTATGGCAGCACTGCATAATTCTCTTAC
TGTCATGCCATCCGTAAGATGCTTTTCTGTGACTGGTGAGTACTCAACCAAGTCATTCTGAGAATAGTGT
ATGCGGCGACCGAGTTGCTCTTGCCCGGCGTCAACACGGGATAATACCGCGCCACATAGCAGAACTTTAA
AAGTGCTCATCATTGGAAAACGTTCTTCGGGGCGAAAACTCTCAAGGATCTTACCGCTGTTGAGATCCAG
TTCGATGTAACCCACTCGTGCACCCAACTGATCTTCAGCATCTTTTACTTTCACCAGCGTTTCTGGGTGA
GCAAAAACAGGAAGGCAAAATGCCGCAAAAAAGGGAATAAGGGCGACACGGAAATGTTGAATACTCATAC
TCTTCCTTTTTCAATATTATTGAAGCATTTATCAGGGTTATTGTCTCATGAGCGGATACATATTTGAATG
TATTTAGAAAAATAAACAAATAGGGGTTCCGCGCACATTTCCCCGAAAAGTGCCACCTGACGTCTAAGAA
ACCATTATTATCATGACATTAACCTATAAAAATAGGCGTATCACGAGGCCCTTTCGT
Features (pLannotate 1.2.2; 10 found; start..end, strand, type, name):
     56..2568    +  promoter       Ac5 promoter: Drosophila melanogaster actin 5C promoter
   2588..2653    +  CDS            N (fragment): REGN_LAMBD - Experimental evidence at protein level: Swiss-Prot protein existence level 1. Plays a role as a transcriptional antitermination factor that allows the virus to initiate its lytic phase. Activates expression of the delayed viral early genes by modifying host RNA polymerase (RNAP) into a form that is resistant to termination signals. This antitermination function requires the host NusA protein which serves to stabilize the interaction between antitermination protein N and host RNA polymerase. From Escherichia phage lambda (Bacteriophage lambda).
   2678..2704    +  CDS            3xHA (fragment): three tandem HA epitope tags
   7772..7813    +  CDS            V5 tag: epitope tag from simian virus 5
   7913..8047    -  polyA_signal   SV40 poly(A) signal: SV40 polyadenylation signal
   8070..8154    -  CDS            large T antigen (fragment): large T antigen from SV40 (simian virus 40)
   8155..8625    +  CDS            TcR (fragment): tetracycline efflux protein; tet; confers resistance to tetracycline
   8669..9257    -  rep_origin     ori: high-copy-number ColE1/pMB1/pBR322/pUC origin of replication
   9428..10288   -  CDS            AmpR: β-lactamase; bla; confers resistance to ampicillin, carbenicillin, and related antibiotics
  10289..10393   -  promoter       AmpR promoter: bla
