[The description below was written by a language model from this plasmid's Addgene catalogue record and pLannotate feature annotations shown in this document.]
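Description:
pAc5.1B-lambdaN-HA-DmeIF4Ga-4Ebind-mut-dsRNAres_Q is a roughly 10.5 kb insect expression plasmid. The catalogue lists the backbone as unknown, although the name and the annotated parts point to a pAc5.1-type vector. It is propagated in E. coli through a ColE1/pUC-family origin and selected with ampicillin via the β-lactamase gene and its own promoter. The record lists it as low copy despite the origin annotation. A tetracycline-resistance fragment and a short SV40 large T fragment are also detected, and these appear to be non-functional backbone remnants.

Expression is driven by the Drosophila melanogaster actin 5C promoter, which gives strong constitutive transcription in fly cell lines, and is terminated by an SV40 polyadenylation signal. Immediately downstream of the promoter lie a short fragment of the bacteriophage lambda N protein and an HA epitope. These are followed by an unannotated stretch of about 5 kb that corresponds in position to the Drosophila eIF4G (eIF4G1, CG10811) coding sequence named in the record. A vector-derived V5 tag sits after the insert, but the record does not say whether it is translated in frame.

The lambda N peptide binds BoxB RNA hairpins, so lambdaN fusions are generally used to tether a protein to a BoxB-containing reporter mRNA, while HA allows detection. From the name, the insert carries a mutation in the eIF4E-binding region and is altered to resist dsRNA-mediated knockdown, which would suit complementation experiments in cells depleted of the endogenous protein. The specific changes are not listed. The only recorded difference from the reference sequence is one non-silent substitution, K340R. The depositor sequence may be theoretical.
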