Addgene plasmid #147272: pAc5.1B-lambdaN-HA-DmeIF4Ga-4Ebind-mut-dsRNAres_Q
Purpose: Insect Expression of DmeIF4Ga-4Ebind-mut-dsRNAres
Depositing lab: Elisa Izaurralde. Depositing organization: Max Planck Institute for Developmental Biology.
Backbone
  Vector backbone: Unknown
  Vector type: Insect Expression
Growth in bacteria
  Bacterial resistance: Ampicillin, 100 μg/mL
  Growth temperature: 37°C
  Growth strain: DH5alpha
  Copy number: Low Copy
Gene/Insert
  Gene/Insert name: DmeIF4Ga-4Ebind-mut-dsRNAres
  Species: D. melanogaster (fly)
  Mutation: one non silent mutaion K340R compared to the sequence given by NCBI:NM_079901.3.
  Entrez Gene: eIF4G1 (a.k.a. Dmel_CG10811, CG10811, Dmel\CG10811, EIF4G, EIF4G1, Eif4G, deIF4G, eIF-4G, eIF4G, eIF4g, eiF-4G, p200)
  Cloning method: Unknown
Terms and licenses: Academic/Nonprofit Terms; Industry Terms: Not Available to Industry
Depositor comments: Plasmids from this collection were made available to the research community and donated after the lab closed. Please note that the sequence provided by the depositing laboratory may be theoretical/predicted or based on Sanger sequencing results. There may be discrepancies between sequencing results obtained by Addgene and the depositor sequence. If an Addgene verified sequence is not available, please contact before placing your order to request that our lab fully sequence the plasmid.
How to cite: pAc5.1B-lambdaN-HA-DmeIF4Ga-4Ebind-mut-dsRNAres_Q was a gift from Elisa Izaurralde (Addgene plasmid # 147272 ; http://n2t.net/addgene:147272 ; RRID:Addgene_147272)
